>Addgene plasmid #9062 | pMIG small T H42Q | addgene partial sequence | sequence record 46899 | pLXSN-5
CCTCACTCCTTCTCTAGGCGCCGGAATTAGATCCGCCACCATGGATAAAGTTTTAAACAGAGAGGAATCT
TTGCAGCTAATGGACCTTCTAGGTCTTGAAAGGAGTGCCTGGGGGAATATTCCTCTGATGAGAAAGGCAT
ATTTAAAAAAATGCAAGGAGTTTCAGCCGGATAAAGGAGGAGATGAAGAAAAAATGAAGAAAATGAATAC
TCTGTACAAGAAAATGGAAGATGGAGTAAAATATGCTCATCAACCTGACTTTGGAGGCTTCTGGGATGCA
ACTGAGGTATTTGCTTCTTCCTTAAATCCTGGTGTTGATGCAATGTACTGCAAACAATGGCCTGAGTGTG
CAAAGAAAATGTCTGCTAACTGCATATGCTTGCTGTGCTTACTGAGGATGAAGCATGAAAATAGAAAATT
ATACAGGAAAGATCCACTTGTGTGGGTTGATTGCTACTGCTTCGATTGCTTTAGAATGTGGTTTGGACTT
GATCTTTGTGAAGGAACCTTACTTCTGTGGTGTGACATAATTGGACAAACTACCTACAGAGATTTAAA
