[The description below was written by a language model from this plasmid's Addgene catalogue record.]
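Description:
pMIG small T H42Q is a retroviral mammalian expression plasmid built on the pMIG backbone (about 7 kb without insert), designed to produce recombinant retrovirus that delivers a mutant SV40 small t antigen into mammalian cells. In bacteria it is maintained as a high-copy plasmid under ampicillin selection; the recommended host is a recombination-deficient strain, a common choice for vectors carrying repeated retroviral sequences. The record does not include a feature table, so the promoter, origin of replication and packaging elements are not explicitly listed. In retroviral vectors of this type, expression is generally driven from the viral long terminal repeat.

The insert is a roughly 520 bp PCR-amplified coding sequence for the simian virus 40 small t (ST) oncoprotein, cloned between BamHI and EcoRI sites. It carries the H42Q substitution, which the record states renders the J domain nonfunctional. Downstream on the backbone lies an IRES-GFP cassette. Although catalogued as a C-terminal tag, an IRES directs independent translation of GFP from the same bicistronic transcript rather than creating a fusion, so green fluorescence marks transduced cells expressing the small t message and can be used to identify or sort them without drug selection.

The construct comes from work dissecting which elements of the SV40 early region are required for transformation of human cells. There it serves as a J domain-defective counterpart to wild-type small t, allowing the contribution of that domain to transformation to be tested.
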