Addgene plasmid #9062: pMIG small T H42Q
Depositing lab: Bob Weinberg. Depositing organization: Whitehead Institute for Biomedical Research. Publication: Enumeration of the simian virus 40 early region elements necessary for human cell transformation. Hahn WC, Dessain SK, Brooks MW, King JE, Elenbaas B, Sabatini DM, DeCaprio JA, Weinberg RA. Mol Cell Biol 2002 Apr;22(7):2111-23. 10.1128/MCB.22.7.2111-2123.2002 PubMed 11884599.
Backbone
  Vector backbone: pMIG
  Backbone size w/o insert (bp): 7000
  Vector type: Mammalian Expression, Retroviral
Growth in bacteria
  Bacterial resistance: Ampicillin, 100 μg/mL
  Growth temperature: 37°C
  Growth strain: Stbl3
  Copy number: High Copy
Gene/Insert
  Gene/Insert name: SV40 small T Antigen H42Q (alt name: SV40 small T Antigen)
  Species: simian virus
  Insert size (bp): 520
  Mutation: H42Q. Renders J domain nonfunctional.
  Entrez Gene: SV40gp7 (a.k.a. SV40gp7)
  Tag / fusion protein: IRES GFP (C terminal on backbone)
  Cloning method: Restriction Enzyme; 5′ cloning site BamHI (unknown if destroyed); 3′ cloning site EcoRI (not destroyed)
  Sequencing primers: 5′ pLXSN 5'
Terms and licenses: Academic/Nonprofit Terms; Industry Terms: Not Available to Industry
Depositor comments: A retrovirus encoding the SV40 small t (ST) oncoprotein was constructed by amplifying the ST sequences by PCR using the oligonucleotides B5ST (5' GGCGGATCCGCCACCATGGATAAAGTTTT 3') and E3ST (5'AGGCGAATTCTTAGAGCTTTAAATCTCTG 3'). The resulting fragment was sequenced and introduced into pMIG. H42Q mutant.
How to cite: pMIG small T H42Q was a gift from Bob Weinberg (Addgene plasmid # 9062 ; http://n2t.net/addgene:9062 ; RRID:Addgene_9062)
